>Addgene plasmid #28148 | GST-TRIM24ΔRING | addgene partial sequence | sequence record 34493 | 28148 with pGEX-5
TCGGATCTGGTTCCGCGTCCATGGTCGAATCAAACAAGTTTGTACAAAAAAGCAGGCTCCGCGGCCGCCC
CCTTCACCATAGATAACTTTTTTGTGAAGGACACTACTGAGGTTCCCAGCAGTACAGTAGAAAAGTCAAA
TCAGGTATGTACAAGCTGTGAGGACAACGCAGAAGCCAATGGGTTTTGTGTAGAGTGTGTTGAATGGCTC
TGCAAGACGTGTATCAGAGCTCATCAGAGGGTAAAGTTCACAAAAGACCACACTGTCAGACAGAAAGAGG
AAGTATCTCCAGAGGCAGTTGGTGTCACCAGCCAGCGACCAGTGTTTTGTCCTTTTCATAAAAAGGAGCA
GCTGAAGCTGTACTGTGAGACATGTGACAAACTGACATGTCGAGACTGTCAGTTGTTAGAACATAAAGAG
CATAGATACCAATTTATAGAAGAAGCTTTTCAGAATCAGAAAGTGATCATAGATACACTAATCACCAAAC
TGATGGAAAAAACAAAATACATAAAATTCACAGGAAATCAGATCCAAAACAGAATTATTGAAGTAAATCA
AAATCAAAAGCAGGTGGAACAGGATATTAAAGTTGCTATATTTACACTGATGGTAGAAATAAATAAAAAA
GGAAAAGCTCTACTGCATCAGTTAGAGAGCCTTGCAAAGGACCATCGCATGAAACTTATGCAACAACAAC
AGGAAGTGGCTGGACTCTCTAAACAATTGGAGCATGTCATGCATTTTTCTAAATGGGCAGTTTCCAGTGG
CAGCAGTACAGCATTACTTTATAGCAAACGACTGATTACATACCGGTTA
