[The description below was written by a language model from this plasmid's Addgene catalogue record.]
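Description:
GST-TRIM24ΔRING is a Gateway-derived expression plasmid built on the Invitrogen pDEST15 destination backbone (listed as about 7 kb without insert). It carries human TRIM24 (also known as TIF1α) fused at its N terminus to glutathione S-transferase. The insert is a truncation mutant in which amino acids 1–139, which contain the RING domain, have been deleted, so the encoded protein lacks the module that in TRIM-family proteins normally confers E3 ubiquitin ligase activity. The plasmid is maintained at high copy in standard E. coli cloning strains under ampicillin selection.

The catalogue lists the vector type as mammalian expression. However, pDEST15 is generally known as a bacterial expression vector that uses a T7 promoter to produce N-terminal GST fusions in E. coli, so the listed category is best treated with caution. The record does not state the promoter, and no feature table is provided to confirm it. The insert was introduced by Gateway recombination, with the cloning junctions recorded as attR1 and attR2. After an LR reaction these junctions would ordinarily be attB-type sites flanking the open reading frame.

The record gives no explicit purpose. A GST-tagged, RING-deleted TRIM24 is the sort of reagent typically used to purify recombinant protein on glutathione resin. Such protein can serve in pull-down or in vitro ubiquitination assays, where it acts as a ligase-deficient comparison to full-length TRIM24 or helps map which interactions depend on the RING domain.
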