Addgene plasmid #28148: GST-TRIM24ΔRING
Depositing lab: Michelle Barton. Depositing organization: University of Texas MD Anderson Cancer Center.
Backbone
  Vector backbone: pDEST15
  Backbone manufacturer: Invitrogen
  Backbone size w/o insert (bp): 7000
  Vector type: Mammalian Expression
Growth in bacteria
  Bacterial resistance: Ampicillin, 100 μg/mL
  Growth temperature: 37°C
  Growth strain: DH5alpha
  Copy number: High Copy
Gene/Insert
  Gene/Insert name: TRIM24
  Species: H. sapiens (human)
  Mutation: Deletion of the RING domain: aa 1-139
  Entrez Gene: TRIM24 (a.k.a. PTC6, RNF82, TF1A, TIF1, TIF1A, TIF1ALPHA, hTIF1)
  Tag / fusion protein: GST (N terminal on insert)
  Cloning method: Gateway Cloning; 5′ cloning site attR1 (not destroyed); 3′ cloning site attR2 (not destroyed)
  Sequencing primers: 5′ pGEX5'
Terms and licenses: Academic/Nonprofit Terms; Industry Terms: Not Available to Industry
How to cite: GST-TRIM24ΔRING was a gift from Michelle Barton (Addgene plasmid # 28148 ; http://n2t.net/addgene:28148 ; RRID:Addgene_28148)
